>Addgene plasmid #124803 | pHybr_r2a>mG2a-srt-his | addgene full sequence | sequence record 244318 | Addgene NGS Result
CTAAATTGTAAGCGTTAATATTTTGTTAAAATTCGCGTTAAATTTTTGTTAAATCAGCTCATTTTTTAAC
CAATAGGCCGAAATCGGCAAAATCCCTTATAAATCAAAAGAATAGACCGAGATAGGGTTGAGTGGCCGCT
ACAGGGCGCTCCCATTCGCCATTCAGGCTGCGCAACTGTTGGGAAGGGCGTTTCGGTGCGGGCCTCTTCG
CTATTACGCCAGCTGGCGAAAGGGGGATGTGCTGCAAGGCGATTAAGTTGGGTAACGCCAGGGTTTTCCC
AGTCACGACGTTGTAAAACGACGGCCAGTGAGCGCGACGTAATACGACTCACTATAGGGCGAATTGAAGG
AAGGCCGTCAAGGCCGCATAGAAAGATCTGAGTAGAACCAAGGTAAAAAGTGTGGGTAAAAACACATGTT
CACAGGCCTGGCTGACATGATGCTGGGCACGTATGGAGGCAAAGTCAAGAGGGCAGTGTAAGGGCCAGAA
GTGAATCCTGACCCAAGAATAGAGAGTGCTAAACCTACGTAGATCGAAGCCAACTAAAAAGACAAGCTAC
AAAACGAAGCTAAGGCCAGAGATCTTGGACTGTGAAGAGTTCAGAGAACCTAGGATCAGGAACCATTAGT
AACAGGCCAAGGAAGATAGAAGCTGCCTAGGACTTGGCAAGAGCCAACATGGTTGGACTGGAAAAGAAAG
GAGGAGACAGAAGACAGGAGAGATGTGCCAACTTGATTTTGGGCTTCACTGTTGTCCATACTGTGTGCAG
CCATATGGCCCACAGATAACAGGTTTAGCCGAGGAACACAGATACCCACATTGGACAATGGTGGGGGAAC
ACAGATACCCATACTACAGGGCTCTTTAGGGCATTTCCTGAAAGTGTACTAGGAGTGGGACTGGGCTCAA
AGGGATTAGGTGTGATCTGGCCTGGTGAGGCTGACATTGGCAAGCCCAATGGTTGGGTGTTGCCTCCTCC
ATGTGCTAGCGATCGCAGGCGCAATCTTCGCATTTCTTTTTTCCAGCTAAGACAACAGCCCCATCTGTCT
ATCCACTGGCTCCTGTATGTGGTGACACAACTGGCTCCTCGGTGACCCTGGGATGCCTGGTCAAGGGCTA
TTTCCCTGAGCCAGTCACCTTGACCTGGAACTCTGGATCCCTGTCCAGCGGTGTGCACACCTTCCCAGCT
GTCCTGCAGTCTGATCTCTACACTCTCAGTTCCTCAGTGACTGTAACTTCCAGCACCTGGCCCAGCCAGA
GCATAACCTGCAACGTAGCCCACCCGGCCAGCAGCACCAAGGTGGACAAGAAAATTGAGCCAAGGGGACC
CACTATTAAGCCATGTCCACCATGCAAATGCCCAGCACCAAATCTCCTCGGTGGTCCTTCTGTCTTCATC
TTCCCCCCAAAGATCAAAGATGTGCTCATGATCTCTTTGAGTCCTATTGTCACGTGTGTTGTGGTAGACG
TTAGCGAGGATGATCCCGACGTCCAGATCAGCTGGTTTGTAAATAACGTGGAAGTCCACACAGCTCAGAC
TCAGACCCACCGGGAGGACTACAACAGCACTTTAAGGGTAGTCTCTGCACTCCCCATCCAGCACCAGGAC
TGGATGTCTGGCAAGGAGTTCAAATGCAAAGTCAACAACAAGGATTTACCTGCCCCCATCGAGCGAACCA
TCTCCAAACCCAAAGGCAGTGTACGAGCCCCACAGGTATACGTGCTGCCCCCTCCCGAGGAAGAGATGAC
CAAGAAGCAAGTCACTCTCACCTGCATGGTAACAGATTTCATGCCCGAAGACATTTATGTGGAGTGGACG
AACAACGGGAAGACCGAGCTAAACTACAAGAACACTGAACCTGTGTTGGACTCAGATGGGAGTTACTTCA
TGTACTCCAAGCTCCGTGTAGAGAAAAAGAACTGGGTTGAGAGAAACAGCTACTCGTGTAGCGTGGTGCA
TGAGGGCCTGCACAACCACCATACTACGAAGTCTTTCTCCCGGACACCTGGTAAACGTACGGGAGGCGGA
GGCAGCCTGCCGGAAACCGGCGGCCATCACCATCATCACCATTGAGTCGACGTCGAGGCCCCTCTCCCTC
CCCCCCCCCTAACGTTACTGGCCGAAGCCGCTTGGAATAAGGCCGGTGTGCGTTTGTCTATATGTTATTT
TCCACCATATTGCCGTCTTTTGGCAATGTGAGGGCCCGGAAACCTGGCCCTGTCTTCTTGACGAGCATTC
CTAGGGGTCTTTCCCCTCTCGCCAAAGGAATGCAAGGTCTGTTGAATGTCGTGAAGGAAGCAGTTCCTCT
GGAAGCTTCTTGAAGACAAACAACGTCTGTAGCGACCCTTTGCAGGCAGCGGAACCCCCCACCTGGCGAC
AGGTGCCTCTGCGGCCAAAAGCCACGTGTATAAGATACACCTGCAAAGGCGGCACAACCCCAGTGCCACG
TTGTGAGTTGGATAGTTGTGGAAAGAGTCAAATGGCTCTCCTCAAGCGTATTCAACAAGGGGCTGAAGGA
TGCCCAGAAGGTACCCCATTGTATGGGATCTGATCTGGGGCCTCGGTGCACATGCTTTACATGTGTTTAG
TCGAGGTTAAAAAAACGTCTAGGCCCCCCGAACCACGGGGACGTGGTTTTCCTTTGAAAAACACGATGAT
AATATGGCCACAGAATTCGCCACCATGGCCAAGCCTTTGTCTCAAGAAGAATCCACCCTCATTGAAAGAG
CAACGGCTACAATCAACAGCATCCCCATCTCTGAAGACTACAGCGTCGCCAGCGCAGCTCTCTCTAGCGA
CGGCCGCATCTTCACTGGTGTCAATGTATATCATTTTACTGGGGGACCTTGTGCAGAACTCGTGGTGCTG
GGCACTGCTGCTGCTGCGGCAGCTGGCAACCTGACTTGTATCGTCGCGATCGGAAATGAGAACAGGGGCA
TCTTGAGCCCCTGCGGACGGTGCCGACAGGTGCTTCTCGATCTGCATCCTGGGATCAAAGCCATAGTGAA
GGACAGTGATGGACAGCCGACGGCAGTTGGGATTCGTGAATTGCTGCCCTCTGGTTATGTGTGGGAGGGC
TAAGTACTAGTCGAGTGTGCCTTCTAGTTGCCAGCCATCTGTTGTTTGCCCCTCCCCCGTGCCTTCCTTG
ACCCTGGAAGGTGCCACTCCCACTGTCCTTTCCTAATAAAATGAGGAAATTGCATCGCATTGTCTGAGTA
GGTGTCATTCTATTCTGGGGGGTGGGGTGGGGCAGGACAGCAAGGGGGAGGATTGGGAAGACAATAGCAG
GCATGCTGGGGATGCGGTGGGCTCTATGGAGATCTTGTACAACTTGGGGAGGGTACAAAATGGAGGACTT
GTAGGAGCTTGGGTCCAGACCTGTCAGACAAAATGATCACGCATACTTATTCTTGTTGAAACAACAGCCC
CATCTGTCTATCCACTGGCTCCTGGAACTGCTCTCAAAAGTAACTCCATGGTGACCCTGGGATGCCTGGT
CAAGGGCTATTTCCCTGAGTCAGTCACCGTGACCTGGAACTCTGGAGCCCTGTCCAGCGGTGTGCACACC
TTCCCAGCTGTCCTGCAGTCTGGACTCTACACTCTCACCAGCTCAGTGACTGTACCCTCCAGCACCTGGT
CCAGCCAGGCCGTCACCTGCAACGTAGCCCACCCGGCCAGCAGCACCAAGGTGGACAAGAAAATTGGTGA
GAGAACAACCAGGGGATGAGGGGCTCACTAGAGGTGAGGATAAGGCATTAGATTGCCTACACCAACCAGG
GTGGGCAGACATCACCAGGGAGGGGGCCTCAGCCCAGGAGACCAAAAATTCTCCTTTGTCTCCCTTCTGG
AGATTTCTATGTCCTTTACACCCATTTATTAATATTCTCTGGGCCTCATGGGCCTTCCTTTCACTGCCCG
CTTTCCAGTCGGGAAACCTGTCGTGCCAGCTGCATTAACATGGTCATAGCTGTTTCCTTGCGTATTGGGC
GCTCTCCGCTTCCTCGCTCACTGACTCGCTGCGCTCGGTCGTTCGGGTAAAGCCTGGGGTGCCTAATGAG
CAAAAGGCCAGCAAAAGGCCAGGAACCGTAAAAAGGCCGCGTTGCTGGCGTTTTTCCATAGGCTCCGCCC
CCCTGACGAGCATCACAAAAATCGACGCTCAAGTCAGAGGTGGCGAAACCCGACAGGACTATAAAGATAC
CAGGCGTTTCCCCCTGGAAGCTCCCTCGTGCGCTCTCCTGTTCCGACCCTGCCGCTTACCGGATACCTGT
CCGCCTTTCTCCCTTCGGGAAGCGTGGCGCTTTCTCATAGCTCACGCTGTAGGTATCTCAGTTCGGTGTA
GGTCGTTCGCTCCAAGCTGGGCTGTGTGCACGAACCCCCCGTTCAGCCCGACCGCTGCGCCTTATCCGGT
AACTATCGTCTTGAGTCCAACCCGGTAAGACACGACTTATCGCCACTGGCAGCAGCCACTGGTAACAGGA
TTAGCAGAGCGAGGTATGTAGGCGGTGCTACAGAGTTCTTGAAGTGGTGGCCTAACTACGGCTACACTAG
AAGAACAGTATTTGGTATCTGCGCTCTGCTGAAGCCAGTTACCTTCGGAAAAAGAGTTGGTAGCTCTTGA
TCCGGCAAACAAACCACCGCTGGTAGCGGTGGTTTTTTTGTTTGCAAGCAGCAGATTACGCGCAGAAAAA
AAGGATCTCAAGAAGATCCTTTGATCTTTTCTACGGGGTCTGACGCTCAGTGGAACGAAAACTCACGTTA
AGGGATTTTGGTCATGAGATTATCAAAAAGGATCTTCACCTAGATCCTTTTAAATTAAAAATGAAGTTTT
AAATCAATCTAAAGTATATATGAGTAAACTTGGTCTGACAGTTATTAGAAAAATTCATCCAGCAGACGAT
AAAACGCAATACGCTGGCTATCCGGTGCCGCAATGCCATACAGCACCAGAAAACGATCCGCCCATTCGCC
GCCCAGTTCTTCCGCAATATCACGGGTGGCCAGCGCAATATCCTGATAACGATCCGCCACGCCCAGACGG
CCGCAATCAATAAAGCCGCTAAAACGGCCATTTTCCACCATAATGTTCGGCAGGCACGCATCACCATGGG
TCACCACCAGATCTTCGCCATCCGGCATGCTCGCTTTCAGACGCGCAAACAGCTCTGCCGGTGCCAGGCC
CTGATGTTCTTCATCCAGATCATCCTGATCCACCAGGCCCGCTTCCATACGGGTACGCGCACGTTCAATA
CGATGTTTCGCCTGATGATCAAACGGACAGGTCGCCGGGTCCAGGGTATGCAGACGACGCATGGCATCCG
CCATAATGCTCACTTTTTCTGCCGGCGCCAGATGGCTAGACAGCAGATCCTGACCCGGCACTTCGCCCAG
CAGCAGCCAATCACGGCCCGCTTCGGTCACCACATCCAGCACCGCCGCACACGGAACACCGGTGGTGGCC
AGCCAGCTCAGACGCGCCGCTTCATCCTGCAGCTCGTTCAGCGCACCGCTCAGATCGGTTTTCACAAACA
GCACCGGACGACCCTGCGCGCTCAGACGAAACACCGCCGCATCAGAGCAGCCAATGGTCTGCTGCGCCCA
ATCATAGCCAAACAGACGTTCCACCCACGCTGCCGGGCTACCCGCATGCAGGCCATCCTGTTCAATCATA
CTCTTCCTTTTTCAATATTATTGAAGCATTTATCAGGGTTATTGTCTCATGAGCGGATACATATTTGAAT
GTATTTAGAAAAATAAACAAATAGGGGTTCCGCGCACATTTCCCCGAAAAGTGCCAC
