[The description below was written by a language model from this plasmid's Addgene catalogue record.]
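Description:
pHybr_r2a>mG2a-srt-his is a homology-directed repair (HDR) donor plasmid built on the pHybr_r2a backbone, designed for CRISPR-based engineering of hybridoma cells. It totals about 5.8 kb, of which roughly 1.1 kb is the insert, and is maintained in E. coli as a high-copy plasmid under kanamycin selection. A blasticidin marker is recorded for selection in mammalian cells, which allows enrichment of hybridoma cells that have taken up or integrated the donor. The record does not state the promoter driving that marker, the origin of replication, or the layout and lengths of the homology arms. No feature table is provided, so the arrangement of these elements cannot be described in detail.

The payload is the mouse IgG2a Fc region, cloned between NheI and SalI sites that both remain intact, so the Fc cassette could in principle be exchanged for other isotype sequences. At its C terminus the insert carries a sortase recognition motif (sortag) followed by a hexahistidine tag. The sortag permits site-specific, sortase-mediated conjugation of cargo to the antibody heavy chain, and the His tag supports affinity purification or detection.

The plasmid is intended for use with a companion Cas9/guide RNA plasmid, PX458-gR2A_ISO, which targets the rat IgG2a heavy chain locus. Repair of the resulting break with this template knocks the mouse Fc domain into the endogenous locus, converting a rat IgG2a-producing hybridoma into a line secreting antibody with a mouse IgG2a constant region. This retains the original antigen specificity while changing the isotype and species of the Fc and adding handles for chemoenzymatic modification.
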