Addgene plasmid #124803: pHybr_r2a>mG2a-srt-his
Purpose: HDR template to knock-in mouse IgG2a Fc domain in rat IgG2a heavy chain locus. Use in combination with PX458-gR2A_ISO to convert rat IgG2a hybridoma to mouse IgG2a producing cell lines.
Depositing lab: Ferenc Scheeren & Martijn Verdoes. Publication: Functional diversification of hybridoma-produced antibodies by CRISPR/HDR genomic engineering. van der Schoot JMS, Fennemann FL, Valente M, Dolen Y, Hagemans IM, Becker AMD, Le Gall CM, van Dalen D, Cevirgel A, van Bruggen JAC, Engelfriet M, Caval T, Bentlage AEH, Fransen MF, Nederend M, Leusen JHW, Heck AJR, Vidarsson G, Figdor CG, Verdoes M, Scheeren FA. Sci Adv. 2019 Aug 28;5(8):eaaw1822. doi: 10.1126/sciadv.aaw1822. eCollection 2019 Aug. PubMed 31489367.
Backbone
  Vector backbone: pHybr_r2a
  Backbone size w/o insert (bp): 4706
  Total vector size (bp): 5797
  Vector type: Mammalian Expression, Bacterial Expression, CRISPR ; HDR template
  Selectable markers: Blasticidin
Growth in bacteria
  Bacterial resistance: Kanamycin, 50 μg/mL
  Growth temperature: 37°C
  Growth strain: DH5alpha
  Copy number: High Copy
Gene/Insert
  Gene/Insert name: Murine IgG2a
  Species: M. musculus (mouse)
  Insert size (bp): 1091
  Tag / fusion protein: Sortag (LPETGG) (C terminal on insert); Histag (HHHHHH) (C terminal on insert)
  Cloning method: Restriction Enzyme; 5′ cloning site NheI (not destroyed); 3′ cloning site SalI (not destroyed)
  Sequencing primers: 5′ GTAAAACGACGGCCAGT; 3′ CACATTGCCAAAAGACGGCA
Terms and licenses: Academic/Nonprofit Terms; Industry Terms: Not Available to Industry
How to cite: pHybr_r2a>mG2a-srt-his was a gift from Ferenc Scheeren & Martijn Verdoes (Addgene plasmid # 124803 ; http://n2t.net/addgene:124803 ; RRID:Addgene_124803)
